>Addgene plasmid #185881 | pILGFP5EF3 | addgene full sequence | sequence record 370828 | Addgene NGS Result
ATTACCCGGGAATCTCGGTCGTAATGATTTGATATGAAGGCATGCCCGGATATGAAAATGGAATGCTAGC
TCAATGGGATCTAAGATCACCGGAATGCCCAGTTGGTGAGTTTTTAATTAATGAAGGCACCCCAATAAAC
AATGTCTACTTTGCAGCCGGAGCCTTATTTGTATCTTCTGGATTCGACACCAGTATTAAGCTTGACATTA
TTTCAGACCCAGAAAGTGAACGGCCCGCTATTGAATTTGAGACGCCCACCTTTTTAGTTTCCAATGACGA
TGAGGTCAGCCAATTCTGTTACGTTTCTGATGATGAATCAAATGGGGAGGTGCTTGAAGTTGGAAAAAAC
AACTTCTGCGCTTTGTATAACTTAAGTAATCCTTAACCTCTTTCGTACTAGTAACTTTTTCAAAAAAGTT
CACTTCGCTGCATGAGCTTGGCGTAATGCGCTTTGAGGGTGATAATGCATTTTATTTCCATATGAAATAT
GTCTAAAATAGAACAATTCACTAAGAACAAGAAGGCCAAACTAAGCAGAATATGGGAGGAGGAGACTTCG
AGACTAATGAAGACATCAACGGGGTCCGTTTCACCTGGAACGTGTTTCCCTCTACTAGAAGCGACGCTAA
CAGCAACGTCGTCCCTGTGGGCTGTTTGTACACACCTTTGAAGGAGTATGACGAATTGAACGTTGCCCCA
TACAATCCAGTTGTGTGTTCCGGTCCACACTGTAAGTCGATTCTAAATCCTTACTGTGTGATTGATCCGC
GCAATTCGTCCTGGAGTTGTCCCATCTGTAACTCCAGGAACCATTTACCTCCACAGTACACCAACTTGTC
ACAGGAGAATATGCCGCTAGAGTTACAGTCCACCACCATTGAGTACATCACCAATAAGCCCGTTACCGTT
CCTCCCATTTTCTTCTTTGTTGTGGATTTGACTTCGGAAACCGAGAACCTCGATTCGCTAAAGGAGTCTA
TCATCACTTCTTTGTCTCTATTACCTCCCAACGCGCTGATTGGGTTGATCACTTACGGAAACGTTTAAAC
AAGCTTGGCGTAATCATGGTCATAGCTGTTTCCTGTGTGAAATTGTTATCCGCTCACAATTCCACACAAC
ATACGAGCCGGAAGCATAAAGTGTAAAGCCTGGGGTGCCTAATGAGTGAGCTAACTCACATTAATTGCGT
TGCGCTCACTGCCCGCTTTCCAGTCGGGAAACCTGTCGTGCCAGCTGCATTAATGAATCGGCCAACGCGC
GGGGAGAGGCGGTTTGCGTATTGGGCGCTCTTCCGCTTCCTCGCTCACTGACTCGCTGCGCTCGGTCGTT
CGGCTGCGGCGAGCGGTATCAGCTCACTCAAAGGCGGTAATACGGTTATCCACAGAATCAGGGGATAACG
CAGGAAAGAACATGTGAGCAAAAGGCCAGCAAAAGGCCAGGAACCGTAAAAAGGCCGCGTTGCTGGCGTT
TTTCCATAGGCTCCGCCCCCCTGACGAGCATCACAAAAATCGACGCTCAAGTCAGAGGTGGCGAAACCCG
ACAGGACTATAAAGATACCAGGCGTTTCCCCCTGGAAGCTCCCTCGTGCGCTCTCCTGTTCCGACCCTGC
CGCTTACCGGATACCTGTCCGCCTTTCTCCCTTCGGGAAGCGTGGCGCTTTCTCATAGCTCACGCTGTAG
GTATCTCAGTTCGGTGTAGGTCGTTCGCTCCAAGCTGGGCTGTGTGCACGAACCCCCCGTTCAGCCCGAC
CGCTGCGCCTTATCCGGTAACTATCGTCTTGAGTCCAACCCGGTAAGACACGACTTATCGCCACTGGCAG
CAGCCACTGGTAACAGGATTAGCAGAGCGAGGTATGTAGGCGGTGCTACAGAGTTCTTGAAGTGGTGGCC
TAACTACGGCTACACTAGAAGAACAGTATTTGGTATCTGCGCTCTGCTGAAGCCAGTTACCTTCGGAAAA
AGAGTTGGTAGCTCTTGATCCGGCAAACAAACCACCGCTGGTAGCGGTGGTTTTTTTGTTTGCAAGCAGC
AGATTACGCGCAGAAAAAAAGGATCTCAAGAAGATCCTTTGATCTTTTCTACGGGGTCTGACGCTCAGTG
GAACGAAAACTCACGTTAAGGGATTTTGGTCATGAGATTATCAAAAAGGATCTTCACCTAGATCCTTTTA
AATTAAAAATGAAGTTTTAAATCAATCTAAAGTATATATGAGTAAACTTGGTCTGACAGTTACCAATGCT
TAATCAGTGAGGCACCTATCTCAGCGATCTGTCTATTTCGTTCATCCATAGTTGCCTGACTCCCCGTCGT
GTAGATAACTACGATACGGGAGGGCTTACCATCTGGCCCCAGTGCTGCAATGATACCGCGAGACCCACGC
TCACCGGCTCCAGATTTATCAGCAATAAACCAGCCAGCCGGAAGGGCCGAGCGCAGAAGTGGTCCTGCAA
CTTTATCCGCCTCCATCCAGTCTATTAATTGTTGCCGGGAAGCTAGAGTAAGTAGTTCGCCAGTTAATAG
TTTGCGCAACGTTGTTGCCATTGCTACAGGCATCGTGGTGTCACGCTCGTCGTTTGGTATGGCTTCATTC
AGCTCCGGTTCCCAACGATCAAGGCGAGTTACATGATCCCCCATGTTGTGCAAAAAAGCGGTTAGCTCCT
TCGGTCCTCCGATCGTTGTCAGAAGTAAGTTGGCCGCAGTGTTATCACTCATGGTTATGGCAGCACTGCA
TAATTCTCTTACTGTCATGCCATCCGTAAGATGCTTTTCTGTGACTGGTGAGTACTCAACCAAGTCATTC
TGAGAATAGTGTATGCGGCGACCGAGTTGCTCTTGCCCGGCGTCAATACGGGATAATACCGCGCCACATA
GCAGAACTTTAAAAGTGCTCATCATTGGAAAACGTTCTTCGGGGCGAAAACTCTCAAGGATCTTACCGCT
GTTGAGATCCAGTTCGATGTAACCCACTCGTGCACCCAACTGATCTTCAGCATCTTTTACTTTCACCAGC
GTTTCTGGGTGAGCAAAAACAGGAAGGCAAAATGCCGCAAAAAAGGGAATAAGGGCGACACGGAAATGTT
GAATACTCATACTCTTCCTTTTTCAATATTATTGAAGCATTTATCAGGGTTATTGTCTCATGAGCGGATA
CATATTTGAATGTATTTAGAAAAATAAACAAATAGGGGTTCCGCGCACATTTCCCCGAAAAGTGCCACCT
GACGTCTAAGAAACCATTATTATCATGACATTAACCTATAAAAATAGGCGTATCACGAGGCCCTTTCGTC
TCGCGCGTTTCGGTGATGACGGTGAAAACCTCTGACACATGCAGCTCCCGGAGACGGTCACAGCTTGTCT
GTAAGCGGATGCCGGGAGCAGACAAGCCCGTCAGGGCGCGTCAGCGGGTGTTGGCGGGTGTCGGGGCTGG
CTTAACTATGCGGCATCAGAGCAGATTGTACTGAGAGTGCACCATATGCGGTGTGAAATACCGCACAGAT
GCGTAAGGAGAAAATACCGCATCAGGCGCCATTCGCCATTCAGGCTGCGCAACTGTTGGGAAGGGCGATC
GGTGCGGGCCTCTTCGCTATTACGCCAGCTGGCGAAAGGGGGATGTGCTGCAAGGCGATTAAGTTGGGTA
ACGCCAGGGTTTTCCCAGTCACGACGTTGTAAAACGACGGCCAGTGAATTCAGTTTAAACTCTTCTGCTT
CGTTCAGCTGCAGGTTAAAGTAGTTGTCCGTGGACACGAGCGTACCTCTATATTCGGTGCTGTTGAACTT
AAGCTTGACGCCTACACGATGGTTGACCAGGCCTTTGAGGAACGGCTTCGGGTTCACCGGCTGCATCGCG
CTGATATCACTGCTCTCGCTCATTGTCTTGTTGTGTTGTGACGTAGTGTGTGGTGTGGTATAGTACGCGG
TGCTGTGTGTGCTGTGCTGTTTTTGCGTTGCTCATAGAACCGTTGTTTCTTGCTCTTACCATCTCATGTT
CATATATGTTGGGGAAAAGAGGTGGAACAAGAAAAGTTACCCGGACGGCAGAGCGGTTGTTTTGCCTGCT
TTGCCATAACACAGGATGGGATCACACACCCCCCAAGCCATGCTACAACTTGGAAGAGTGCAATTCAAGT
TGGTTGTCCTCAGTAGTTTGAGAGATTGCGCTAATTTTGTTTTATCACCGTTATTTACTGTCAGTTGAGA
TTTGTCGCTTGCGACGACTAGCCCGCCGCCTCTCGTTTGTTACAAAGGAGGAAAGTTCTAGCAAGAATAA
AAGAAAAACACGTTTGAAAAAAGAAAAAAAGATACGGGCCCGAATACCCTCCTTGACAGTCTTGACGTGC
GCAGCTCAGGGGCATGATGTGACTGTCGCCCGTACATTTAGCCCATACATCCCCATGTATAATCATTTGC
ATCCATACATTTTGATGGCCGCACGGCGCGAAGCAAAAATTACGGCTCCTCGCTGCGGACCTGCGAGCAG
GGAAACGCTCCCCTCACAGACGCGTTGAATTGTCCCCACGCCGCGCCCCTGTAGAGAAATATAAAAGGTT
AGGATTTGCCACTGAGGTTCTTCTTTCATATACTTCCTTTTAAAATCTTGCTAGGATACAGTTCTCACAT
CACATCCGAACATAAACAACCATGGGTAAAAAGCCTGAACTCACCGCGACGTCTGTCGAGAAGTTTCTGA
TCGAAAAGTTCGACAGCGTCTCCGACCTGATGCAGCTCTCGGAGGGCGAAGAATCTCGTGCTTTCAGCTT
CGATGTAGGAGGGCGTGGATATGTCCTGCGGGTAAATAGCTGCGCCGATGGTTTCTACAAAGATCGTTAT
GTTTATCGGCACTTTGCATCGGCCGCGCTCCCGATTCCGGAAGTGCTTGACATTGGGGAATTCAGCGAGA
GCCTGACCTATTGCATCTCCCGCCGTGCACAGGGTGTCACGTTGCAAGACCTGCCTGAAACCGAACTGCC
CGCTGTTCTGCAGCCGGTCGCGGAGGCCATGGATGCGATCGCTGCGGCCGATCTTAGCCAGACGAGCGGG
TTCGGCCCATTCGGACCGCAAGGAATCGGTCAATACACTACATGGCGTGATTTCATATGCGCGATTGCTG
ATCCCCATGTGTATCACTGGCAAACTGTGATGGACGACACCGTCAGTGCGTCCGTCGCGCAGGCTCTCGA
TGAGCTGATGCTTTGGGCCGAGGACTGCCCCGAAGTCCGGCACCTCGTGCACGCGGATTTCGGCTCCAAC
AATGTCCTGACGGACAATGGCCGCATAACAGCGGTCATTGACTGGAGCGAGGCGATGTTCGGGGATTCCC
AATACGAGGTCGCCAACATCTTCTTCTGGAGGCCGTGGTTGGCTTGTATGGAGCAGCAGACGCGCTACTT
CGAGCGGAGGCATCCGGAGCTTGCAGGATCGCCGCGGCTCCGGGCGTATATGCTCCGCATTGGTCTTGAC
CAACTCTATCAGAGCTTGGTTGACGGCAATTTCGATGATGCAGCTTGGGCGCAGGGTCGATGCGACGCAA
TCGTCCGATCCGGAGCCGGGACTGTCGGGCGTACACAAATCGCCCGCAGAAGCGCGGCCGTCTGGACCGA
TGGCTGTGTAGAAGTACTCGCCGATAGTGGAAACCGACGCCCCAGCACTCGTCCGAGGGCAAAGGAATAA
TCAGTACTGACAATAAAAAGATTCTTGTTTTCAAGAACTTGTCATTTGTATAGTTTTTTTATATTGTAGT
TGTTCTATTTTAATCAAATGTTAGCGTGATTTATATTTTTTTTCGCCTCGACATCATCTGCCCAGATGCG
AAGTTAAGTGCGCAGAAAGTAATATCATGCGTCAATCGTATGTGAATGCTGGTCGCTATACTGCTGTCGA
TTCGATACTAACGGCGGCCGCGAGCAACGGCTTTCTTTTGTTTTATTTGATCGTTATTAGGCTTTTTGTA
TAATATAAGGCCTGTTCAGTCCATTGCGCGTGCAAGAATTTTCCTTTGGACCTGAACGAAAAGAGTAGAG
GATTTTATATAATATATTCTCCTTCTTTTTTGTACTGCGTGGCCTTTACTACGAATATCTGTATCTAATT
TCTTTTCTAACTTTTTTATTACCATTACTACTACTACTATTATTATTATTATTATTATTATTATTATTGT
GTATGACTATAATGCTTTACTGCCTCCAATTATGCTTTTTTTATTATTTTTTTTGGCTGAAACTACAGTA
TAGTAGGTATGTATATATCTAAAACTCAAAAAGAGGCATGTCTAATGTAATACCATCAAAAACAATGAAA
TTATTTAATGGAGATAGCCTTTTACCTAGAATGTTAATGACATCCTGCGCTACAGCACCCCCTATAATGG
CCGCGACAGGAGCAAACTCGATACCTTTCTGTTTGATAAACTGTTGTATGTAATCGTCCTTTACCACTGT
TGCTGGTACACCCAGATTTTCACACCATACGGCCGCATCTCTTTTCATTTGTATTTAAATCCATTTCAAA
TTTTATGTTTAGTTCGAGATCCTCAGTTTTCGGCGCATAGGAACCACGTACATAATAACTAAACATAAAT
CTATAATAAATAAAAAACAACGATGGGAGCTCGAGCCTAATAACTTCGTATAGCATACATTATACGAAGT
TATATTAAGGGTTGCTCGACCAGAAAGCGACCACCCAACTTTGGCTGATAATAGCGTATAAACAATGCAT
ACTTTGTACGTTCAAAATACAATGCAGTAGATATATTTATGCATATTACATATAATACATATCACATAGG
AAGCAACAGGCGCGTTGGACTTTTAATTTTCGAGGACCGCGAATCCTTACATCACACCCAATCCCCCACA
AGTGATCCCCCACACACCATAGCTTCAAAATGTTTCTACTCCTTTTTTACTCTTCCAGATTTTCTCGGAC
TCCGCGCATCGCCGTACCACTTCAAAACACCCAAGCACAGCATACTAAATTTCCCCTCTTTCTTCCTCTA
GGGTGTCGTTAATTACCCGTACTAAAGGTTTGGAAAAGAAAAAAGAGACCGCCTCGTTTCTTTTTCTTCG
TCGAAAAAGGCAATAAAAATTTTTATCACGTTTCTTTTTCTTGAAAATTTTTTTTTTTGATTTTTTTCTC
TTTCGATGACCTCCCATTGATATTTAAGTTAATAAACGGTCTTCAATTTCTCAAGTTTCAGTTTCATTTT
TCTTGTTCTATTACAACTTTTTTTACTTCTTGCTCATTAGAAAGAAAGCATAGCAATCTAATCTAAGTTT
TAATTACAAAATGGGATCCTCTAAAGGTGAAGAATTATTCACTGGTGTTGTCCCAATTTTGGTTGAATTA
GATGGTGATGTTAATGGTCACAAATTTTCTGTCTCCGGTGAAGGTGAAGGTGATGCTACTTACGGTAAAT
TGACCTTAAAATTTATTTGTACTACTGGTAAATTGCCAGTTCCATGGCCAACCTTAGTCACTACTTTCGG
TTATGGTGTTCAATGTTTTGCGAGATACCCAGATCATATGAAACAACATGACTTTTTCAAGTCTGCCATG
CCAGAAGGTTATGTTCAAGAAAGAACTATTTTTTTCAAAGATGACGGTAACTACAAGACCAGAGCTGAAG
TCAAGTTTGAAGGTGATACCTTAGTTAATAGAATCGAATTAAAAGGTATTGATTTTAAAGAAGATGGTAA
CATTTTAGGTCACAAATTGGAATACAACTATAACTCTCACAATGTTTACATCATGGCTGACAAACAAAAG
AATGGTATCAAAGTTAACTTCAAAATTAGACACAACATTGAAGATGGTTCTGTTCAATTAGCTGACCATT
ATCAACAAAATACTCCAATTGGTGATGGTCCAGTCTTGTTACCAGACAACCATTACTTATCCACTCAATC
TGCCTTATCCAAAGATCCAAACGAAAAGAGAGACCACATGGTCTTGTTAGAATTTGTTACTGCTGCTGGT
ATTACCCATGGTATGGATGAATTGTACAAAAGATCTTAAACTAGTAGGACTATTTGCAAAGGGAAGGGAT
GCTAAGGTAGAGGGTGAACGTTACAGAAAAGCAGGCTGGGAAGCATATTTGAGAAGATGCGGCCAGCAAA
ACTAAAAAACTGTATTATAAGTAAATGCATGTATACTAAACTCACAAATTAGAGCTTCAATTTAATTATA
TCAGTT
Features (pLannotate 1.2.2; 20 found; start..end, strand, type, name):
     48..383     +  CDS            RPN14 (fragment): RPN14_YEAST - Experimental evidence at protein level: Swiss-Prot protein existence level 1. Acts as a regulatory subunit of the 26 proteasome which is involved in the ATP-dependent degradation of ubiquitinated proteins. Is not a genuine component of the 26S proteasome, but an auxiliary factor that interacts with the proteasomal ATPase of 19S regulatory particle (RP). Acts as a chaperone which regulates the highly structured assembly of the 19S regulatory particle. Involved in the substrate specificity of the 26S proteasome and is especially involved in the degradation of ubiquitinated GCN4. Ma
    554..1045    +  CDS            SEC23 (fragment): SEC23_YEAST - Experimental evidence at protein level: Swiss-Prot protein existence level 1. Component of the coat protein complex II (COPII) which promotes the formation of transport vesicles from the endoplasmic reticulum (ER). The coat has two main functions, the physical deformation of the endoplasmic reticulum membrane into vesicles and the selection of cargo molecules. SEC23 interacts with BET3 in order to target TRAPPI complex to COPII involved in internalisation of plasma membrane proteins like the maltose transporter. From Saccharomyces cerevisiae (strain ATCC 204508 / S288c) (Baker's
   1093..1109    -  protein_bind   lac operator: The lac repressor binds to the lac operator to inhibit transcription in E. coli. This inhibition can be relieved by adding lactose or isopropyl-β-D-thiogalactopyranoside (IPTG). lac repressor encoded by lacI
   1117..1147    -  promoter       lac promoter: promoter for the E. coli lac operon
   1162..1183    -  protein_bind   CAP binding site: CAP binding activates transcription in the presence of cAMP. E. coli catabolite activator protein
   1196..1288    -  CDS            lacI (fragment): lac repressor; lacI; The lac repressor binds to the lac operator to inhibit transcription in E. coli. This inhibition can be relieved by adding lactose or isopropyl-β-D-thiogalactopyranoside (IPTG).
   1471..2059    -  rep_origin     ori: high-copy-number ColE1/pMB1/pBR322/pUC origin of replication
   2230..3090    -  CDS            AmpR: β-lactamase; bla; confers resistance to ampicillin, carbenicillin, and related antibiotics
   3091..3195    -  promoter       AmpR promoter: bla
   3290..3325    +  CDS            rop (fragment): Rop protein, which maintains plasmids at low copy number; rop
   3427..3526    +  misc_feature   bom (fragment): basis of mobility region from pBR322
   3532..3689    -  CDS            lacZα (fragment): LacZα fragment of β-galactosidase; lacZ fragment
   3697..3873    -  CDS            SMX3 (fragment): RUXF_YEAST - Experimental evidence at protein level: Swiss-Prot protein existence level 1. Involved in pre-mRNA splicing. Binds snRNA U1, U2, U4 and U5 which contain a highly conserved structural motif called the Sm binding site. From Saccharomyces cerevisiae (strain ATCC 204508 / S288c) (Baker's yeast).
   4312..5873    +  gene           hphMX6: yeast selectable marker conferring hygromycin resistance
   5676..5873    +  terminator     TEF terminator: Ashbya gossypii TEF terminator
   6252..6491    -  CDS            AOS1 (fragment): RHC31_YEAST - Also known as RHC31. Experimental evidence at protein level: Swiss-Prot protein existence level 1. Could be involved in a ubiquitin-related process important for DNA damage tolerance. From Saccharomyces cerevisiae (strain ATCC 204508 / S288c) (Baker's yeast).
   6620..6653    +  protein_bind   loxP: Cre-mediated recombination occurs in the 8-bp core sequence (GCATACAT). Cre recombinase
   6870..7277    +  promoter       TEF1 promoter: S. cerevisiae TEF1; promoter for EF-1α
   7300..8010    +  CDS            GFPmut3: GFPmut3 is a basic (constitutively fluorescent) green fluorescent protein published in 1996, derived from Aequorea victoria. It is reported to be a very rapidly-maturing weak dimer.
   8026..8125    +  CDS            URA3 (fragment): orotidine-5'-phosphate decarboxylase, required for uracil biosynthesis; S. cerevisiae URA3; yeast auxotrophic marker, counterselectable with 5-fluoroorotic acid (5-FOA)
