[The description below was written by a language model from this plasmid's Addgene catalogue record and pLannotate feature annotations shown in this document.]
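Description:
pILGFP5EF3 is a pUC19-based yeast integration and expression plasmid, deposited as an empty backbone for the HamAmp in vivo gene amplification system in Saccharomyces cerevisiae. It targets the SEC23 locus and is recorded as giving about 13 copies. In E. coli it is maintained at high copy through the ColE1/pUC origin and selected with ampicillin via the β-lactamase gene. Remnants of the lac promoter/operator and lacZα from the pUC19 backbone are also annotated.

According to the depositor's map, the yeast cassette starts with a SEC23 promoter homology arm (Arm 1). This is followed by a hygromycin resistance marker (hph) under the Ashbya gossypii TEF1 promoter and terminator, then the SEC23 terminator region (Arm 3) and an ARS1max replication element. Next come a yEGFP reporter driven by the S. cerevisiae TEF1 promoter with a URA3 terminator, and finally the COG7 promoter placed ahead of a short added N-terminal glycine linker fused to a partial SEC23 coding sequence (Arm 2). The feature table agrees with this layout: it detects the hphMX cassette, the TEF1 promoter, a GFP coding sequence (called as GFPmut3, of which yEGFP is a yeast codon-optimised form), a URA3 fragment corresponding to the terminator, and a SEC23 fragment. The fragments of neighbouring yeast genes (SMX3, AOS1, RPN14) presumably lie within the genomic arm and promoter sequences. A single loxP site is also annotated but is not mentioned in the depositor notes.

The design apparently places SEC23, which encodes a COPII coat component, under the COG7 promoter at its own locus, linked to the reporter cassette. The record does not spell out the amplification mechanism. GFP serves as a readout of expression, and presumably as a placeholder for a gene of interest.
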