Addgene plasmid #185881: pILGFP5EF3
Purpose: (Empty Backbone) A plasmid for in vivo gene amplification (HamAmp) at SEC23 locus (13 copy)
Depositing lab: Claudia Vickers. Depositing organization: University of Queensland. Publication: An in vivo gene amplification system for high level expression in Saccharomyces cerevisiae. Peng B, Esquirol L, Lu Z, Shen Q, Cheah LC, Howard CB, Scott C, Trau M, Dumsday G, Vickers CE. Nat Commun. 2022 May 24;13(1):2895. doi: 10.1038/s41467-022-30529-8. PubMed 35610221.
Backbone
  Vector backbone: pUC19
  Vector type: Yeast Expression
Growth in bacteria
  Bacterial resistance: Ampicillin, 100 μg/mL
  Growth temperature: 37°C
  Growth strain: DH5alpha
  Copy number: High Copy
Gene/Insert
  Gene/Insert name: None
  Mutation: None
Terms and licenses: Academic/Nonprofit Terms; Industry Terms: Not Available to Industry
Depositor comments: PSEC23(Arm 1)> PAg.TEF1>hphMX4>TAg.TEF1- TSEC23(Arm 3)-ARS1max-PTEF1> yEGFP> TURA3-PCOG7> ATGGGAGGAGGA-SEC23(partial; Arm2)
How to cite: pILGFP5EF3 was a gift from Claudia Vickers (Addgene plasmid # 185881 ; http://n2t.net/addgene:185881 ; RRID:Addgene_185881)
